Addgene plasmid #47863: pNCMV 11E6 L111Q
Purpose: Defective for E6AP binding
Depositing lab: Karl Munger. Depositing organization: Brigham and Women's Hospital. Publication: Activation of cap dependent translation by mucosal Human Papillomavirus E6 proteins is dependent on the integrity of the LXXLL binding motif. Spangle J, Ghosh-Choudhury N, Munger K. J Virol. 2012 May 2. 10.1128/JVI.00487-12 PubMed 22553330.
Backbone
  Vector backbone: pNCMV
  Backbone size w/o insert (bp): 6550
  Total vector size (bp): 7000
  Vector type: Mammalian Expression
  Selectable markers: Neomycin (select with G418)
Growth in bacteria
  Bacterial resistance: Ampicillin, 100 μg/mL
  Growth temperature: 37°C
  Growth strain: DH5alpha
  Copy number: High Copy
Gene/Insert
  Gene/Insert name: HPV 11E6 (alt names: 11E6; E6)
  Species: HPV
  Insert size (bp): 447
  Mutation: L111Q
  Promoter: CMV
  Tag / fusion protein: FLAG (N terminal on backbone); HA (N terminal on backbone)
  Cloning method: Restriction Enzyme; 5′ cloning site EcoRV (destroyed during cloning); 3′ cloning site EcoRV (destroyed during cloning)
  Sequencing primers: 5′ CMV bam neo 5'; 3′ CMV bam neo 3'
Terms and licenses: Academic/Nonprofit Terms; Industry Terms: Not Available to Industry
How to cite: pNCMV 11E6 L111Q was a gift from Karl Munger (Addgene plasmid # 47863 ; http://n2t.net/addgene:47863 ; RRID:Addgene_47863)
