[The description below was written by a language model from this plasmid's Addgene catalogue record.]
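Description:
pNCMV 11E6 L111Q is a mammalian expression plasmid of about 7 kb built on the pNCMV backbone (roughly 6.55 kb without insert). It is propagated in E. coli as a high-copy plasmid under ampicillin selection. It also carries a neomycin resistance marker, so transfected mammalian cells can be selected with G418, for example to derive stable populations. No feature table accompanies the record, so the origin of replication, polyadenylation signal and the promoter driving the neomycin marker are not stated.

The payload is the E6 open reading frame of human papillomavirus type 11, a 447 bp insert carrying the point mutation L111Q. Expression is driven by the CMV promoter, a strong constitutive promoter in most mammalian cell lines. The backbone supplies N-terminal FLAG and HA epitope tags, so the protein is made as a doubly tagged fusion that can be detected or immunoprecipitated with standard anti-tag antibodies; the relative order of the two tags is not given. The insert was cloned into an EcoRV site, and both junctions were destroyed in the process, so it cannot be released again with that enzyme.

According to the record, the L111Q substitution makes this E6 protein defective for binding E6AP, the cellular ubiquitin ligase that E6 proteins engage through an LXXLL motif. The associated study examined activation of cap-dependent translation by mucosal HPV E6 proteins and its dependence on an intact LXXLL-binding function. The construct therefore serves as a loss-of-binding mutant for testing which E6 activities in transfected cells require this interaction.
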