>Addgene plasmid #47863 | pNCMV 11E6 L111Q | addgene partial sequence | sequence record 70352 | Bglob-intron-F 5'-ctggtcatcatcctgccttt-3'
AATGATATACACTGTTTGAGATGAGGATAAAATACTCTGAGTCCAAACCGGGCCCCTCTGCTAACCATGT
TCATGCCTTCTTCTCTTTCCTACAGCTCCTGGGCAACGTGCTGGTTGTTGTGCTGTCTCATCATTTTGGC
AAAGAATTCCTCGACGGATCTATGGACTACAAGGATGACGATGACAAGCTCGATGGAGGATACCCATACG
ATGTTCCAGATTACGCTGATTCGACTGGAATGGAAAGTAAAGATGCCTCCACGTCTGCAACATCTATAGA
CCAGTTGTGCAAGACGTTTAATCTTTCTTTGCACACTCTGCAAATTCAGTGCGTGTTTTGCAGGAATGCA
CTGACCACCGCAGAGATATATGCATATGCCTATAAGAACCTAAAGGTTGTGTGGCGAGACAACTTTCCCT
TTGCAGCGTGTGCCTGTTGCTTAGAACTGCAAGGGAAAATTAACCAATATAGACACTTTAATTATGCTGC
ATATGCACCTACAGTAGAAGAAGAAACCAATGAAGATATTTTAAAAGTGTTAATTCGTTGTTACCTGTGT
CACAAGCCGCAGTGTGAAATAGAAAAACTAAAGCACATATTGGGAAAGGCACGCTTCATAAAACTAAATA
ACCAGTGGAAGGGTCGTTGCTTACACTGCTGGACAACATGCATGGAAGACTTGTTACCCTAAAAGCTATC
GGATCCGTCGAGGAATTCACTCCTCAGGTGCAGGCTGCCTATCAGAAGGTGGTGGCTGGTGTGGCCAATG
CCCTGGCTCACAAATACCACTGAGATCTTTTTCCCTCTGCCAAAAATTATGGGGACATCATGAAGCCCCT
TGAGCATCTGACTTCTGGCTAATAAAGGAAATTTATTTTCATTGCAATAGTGTGTTGGAATTTTTTGTGT
CTCTCACTCGGAAGGACATATGGGAGGGCAAATCATTTAAAACATCAGAATGAGTATTTGGTTTAGAGTT
TGGCAACATATGCCCATATGCTGGCTGCCATGAACAAAGGTTGGCTATAAAGAGGTCATCAGTATATGAA
ACAGCCCCCTGCTGTCCATTCCTTATTCCATAGAAAAGCCTTGACTTGAGGTTAGATTTTTTTTAAATTT
TGTTTTGGGGTATTTTTTTCTTTA
